>Addgene plasmid #142807 | TFORF1549 | addgene full sequence | sequence record 395863 | Addgene NGS Result
TTAATGTAGTCTTATGCAATACTCTTGTAGTCTTGCAACATGGTAACGATGAGTTAGCAACATGCCTTAC
AAGGAGAGAAAAAGCACCGTGCATGCCGATTGGTGGAAGTAAGGTGGTACGATCGTGCCTTATTAGGAAG
GCAACAGACGGGTCTGACATGGATTGGACGAACCACTGAATTGCCGCATTGCAGAGATATTGTATTTAAG
TGCCTAGCTCGATACATAAACGGGTCTCTCTGGTTAGACCAGATCTGAGCCTGGGAGCTCTCTGGCTAAC
TAGGGAACCCACTGCTTAAGCCTCAATAAAGCTTGCCTTGAGTGCTTCAAGTAGTGTGTGCCCGTCTGTT
GTGTGACTCTGGTAACTAGAGATCCCTCAGACCCTTTTAGTCAGTGTGGAAAATCTCTAGCAGTGGCGCC
CGAACAGGGACTTGAAAGCGAAAGGGAAACCAGAGGAGCTCTCTCGACGCAGGACTCGGCTTGCTGAAGC
GCGCACGGCAAGAGGCGAGGGGCGGCGACTGGTGAGTACGCCAAAAATTTTGACTAGCGGAGGCTAGAAG
GAGAGAGATGGGTGCGAGAGCGTCAGTATTAAGCGGGGGAGAATTAGATCGCGATGGGAAAAAATTCGGT
TAAGGCCAGGGGGAAAGAAAAAATATAAATTAAAACATATAGTATGGGCAAGCAGGGAGCTAGAACGATT
CGCAGTTAATCCTGGCCTGTTAGAAACATCAGAAGGCTGTAGACAAATACTGGGACAGCTACAACCATCC
CTTCAGACAGGATCAGAAGAACTTAGATCATTATATAATACAGTAGCAACCCTCTATTGTGTGCATCAAA
GGATAGAGATAAAAGACACCAAGGAAGCTTTAGACAAGATAGAGGAAGAGCAAAACAAAAGTAAGACCAC
CGCACAGCAAGCGGCCGCTGATCTTCAGACCTGGAGGAGGAGATATGAGGGACAATTGGAGAAGTGAATT
ATATAAATATAAAGTAGTAAAAATTGAACCATTAGGAGTAGCACCCACCAAGGCAAAGAGAAGAGTGGTG
CAGAGAGAAAAAAGAGCAGTGGGAATAGGAGCTTTGTTCCTTGGGTTCTTGGGAGCAGCAGGAAGCACTA
TGGGCGCAGCGTCAATGACGCTGACGGTACAGGCCAGACAATTATTGTCTGGTATAGTGCAGCAGCAGAA
CAATTTGCTGAGGGCTATTGAGGCGCAACAGCATCTGTTGCAACTCACAGTCTGGGGCATCAAGCAGCTC
CAGGCAAGAATCCTGGCTGTGGAAAGATACCTAAAGGATCAACAGCTCCTGGGGATTTGGGGTTGCTCTG
GAAAACTCATTTGCACCACTGCTGTGCCTTGGAATGCTAGTTGGAGTAATAAATCTCTGGAACAGATTTG
GAATCACACGACCTGGATGGAGTGGGACAGAGAAATTAACAATTACACAAGCTTAATACACTCCTTAATT
GAAGAATCGCAAAACCAGCAAGAAAAGAATGAACAAGAATTATTGGAATTAGATAAATGGGCAAGTTTGT
GGAATTGGTTTAACATAACAAATTGGCTGTGGTATATAAAATTATTCATAATGATAGTAGGAGGCTTGGT
AGGTTTAAGAATAGTTTTTGCTGTACTTTCTATAGTGAATAGAGTTAGGCAGGGATATTCACCATTATCG
TTTCAGACCCACCTCCCAACCCCGAGGGGACCCATGCATTGCATCTCAATTAGTCAGCAACCAGGTGTGG
AAAGTCCCCAGGCTCCCCAGCAGGCAGAAGTATGCAAAGCATGCGTCTCAATTAGTCAGCAACCATAGTC
CCGCCCCTAACTCCGCCCATCCCGCCCCTAACTCCGCCCAGTTCCGCCCATTCTCCGCCCCATGGCTGAC
TAATTTTTTTTATTTATGCAGAGGCCGAGGCCGCCTCGGCCTCTGAGCTATTCCAGAAGTAGTGAGGAGG
CTTTTTTGGAGGCCTAGGCTTTTGCAAAAAGCTTTCTAGAGGTACCACCGGAGCTTACCATGACCGAGTA
CAAGCCCACGGTGCGCCTCGCCACCCGCGACGACGTCCCCAGGGCCGTACGCACCCTCGCCGCCGCGTTC
GCCGACTACCCCGCCACGCGCCACACCGTCGATCCGGACCGCCACATCGAGCGGGTCACCGAGCTGCAAG
AACTCTTCCTCACGCGCGTCGGGCTCGACATCGGCAAGGTGTGGGTCGCGGACGACGGCGCCGCCGTGGC
GGTCTGGACCACGCCGGAGAGCGTCGAAGCGGGGGCGGTGTTCGCCGAGATCGGCCCGCGCATGGCCGAG
TTGAGCGGTTCCCGGCTGGCCGCGCAGCAACAGATGGAAGGCCTCCTGGCGCCGCACCGGCCCAAGGAGC
CCGCGTGGTTCCTGGCCACCGTCGGCGTCTCGCCCGACCACCAGGGCAAGGGTCTGGGCAGCGCCGTCGT
GCTCCCCGGAGTGGAGGCGGCCGAGCGCGCCGGGGTGCCCGCCTTCCTGGAGACCTCCGCGCCCCGCAAC
CTCCCCTTCTACGAGCGGCTCGGCTTCACCGTCACCGCCGACGTCGAGGTGCCCGAAGGACCGCGCACCT
GGTGCATGACCCGCAAGCCCGGTGCCAGTTAACGAATTCTAGATCTTGAGACAAATGGCAGTATTCATCC
ACAATTTTAAAAGAAAAGGGGGGATTGGGGGGTACAGTGCAGGGGAAAGAATAGTAGACATAATAGCAAC
AGACATACAAACTAAAGAATTACAAAAACAAATTACAAAAATTCAAAATTTTCGGGTTTATTACAGGGAC
AGCAGAGATCCACTTTGGCGCCGGCTCGAGGCCTGCAGGTGCAAAGATGGATAAAGTTTTAAACAGAGAG
GAATCTTTGCAGCTAATGGACCTTCTAGGTCTTGAAAGGAGTGGGAATTGGCTCCGGTGCCCGTCAGTGG
GCAGAGCGCACATCGCCCACAGTCCCCGAGAAGTTGGGGGGAGGGGTCGGCAATTGAACCGGTGCCTAGA
GAAGGTGGCGCGGGGTAAACTGGGAAAGTGATGTCGTGTACTGGCTCCGCCTTTTTCCCGAGGGTGGGGG
AGAACCGTATATAAGTGCAGTAGTCGCCGTGAACGTTCTTTTTCGCAACGGGTTTGCCGCCAGAACACAG
GTAAGTGCCGTGTGTGGTTCCCGCGGGCCTGGCCTCTTTACGGGTTATGGCCCTTGCGTGCCTTGAATTA
CTTCCACCTGGCTGCAGTACGTGATTCTTGATCCCGAGCTTCGGGTTGGAAGTGGGTGGGAGAGTTCGAG
GCCTTGCGCTTAAGGAGCCCCTTCGCCTCGTGCTTGAGTTGAGGCCTGGCCTGGGCGCTGGGGCCGCCGC
GTGCGAATCTGGTGGCACCTTCGCGCCTGTCTCGCTGCTTTCGATAAGTCTCTAGCCATTTAAAATTTTT
GATGACCTGCTGCGACGCTTTTTTTCTGGCAAGATAGTCTTGTAAATGCGGGCCAAGATCTGCACACTGG
TATTTCGGTTTTTGGGGCCGCGGGCGGCGACGGGGCCCGTGCGTCCCAGCGCACATGTTCGGCGAGGCGG
GGCCTGCGAGCGCGGCCACCGAGAATCGGACGGGGGTAGTCTCAAGCTGGCCGGCCTGCTCTGGTGCCTG
GCCTCGCGCCGCCGTGTATCGCCCCGCCCTGGGCGGCAAGGCTGGCCCGGTCGGCACCAGTTGCGTGAGC
GGAAAGATGGCCGCTTCCCGGCCCTGCTGCAGGGAGCTCAAAATGGAGGACGCGGCGCTCGGGAGAGCGG
GCGGGTGAGTCACCCACACAAAGGAAAAGGGCCTTTCCGTCCTCAGCCGTCGCTTCATGTGACTCCACGG
AGTACCGGGCGCCGTCCAGGCACCTCGATTAGTTCTCGAGCTTTTGGAGTACGTCGTCTTTAGGTTGGGG
GGAGGGGTTTTATGCGATGGAGTTTCCCCACACTGAGTGGGTGGAGACTGAAGTTAGGCCAGCTTGGCAC
TTGATGTAATTCTCCTTGGAATTTGCCCTTTTTGAGTTTGGATCTTGGTTCATTCTCAAGCCTCAGACAG
TGGTTCAAAGTTTTTTTCTTCCATTTCAGGTGTCGTGAGGCTAGCACCGCCACCATGCCTCTGCACGTGA
AGTGGCCGTTCCCCGCGGTGCCGCCGCTCACCTGGACCCTGGCCAGCAGCGTCGTCATGGGCTTGGTGGG
CACCTACAGCTGCTTCTGGACCAAGTACATGAACCACCTGACCGTGCACAACAGGGAGGTGCTGTACGAG
CTCATCGAGAAGCGAGGCCCGGCCACGCCCCTCATCACCGTGTCCAATCACCAGTCCTGCATGGACGACC
CTCATCTCTGGGGGATCCTGAAACTCCGCCACATCTGGAACCTGAAGTTGATGCGTTGGACCCCTGCAGC
TGCAGACATCTGCTTCACCAAGGAGCTACACTCCCACTTCTTCAGCTTGGGCAAGTGTGTGCCTGTGTGC
CGAGGAGATGGCGTCTACCAGAAGGGGATGGACTTCATTTTGGAGAAGCTCAACCATGGGGACTGGGTGC
ATATCTTCCCAGAAGGAATCGGGCGCCTGATTGCTGAGTGTCATCTCAACCCCATCATCCTGCCCCTGTG
GCATGTCGGAATGAATGACGTCCTTCCTAACAGTCCGCCCTACTTCCCCCGCTTTGGACAGAAAATCACT
GTGCTGATCGGGAAGCCCTTCAGTGCCCTGCCTGTACTCGAGCGGCTCCGGGCGGAGAACAAGTCGGCTG
TGGAGATGCGGAAAGCCCTGACGGACTTCATTCAAGAGGAATTCCAGCATCTGAAGACTCAGGCAGAGCA
GCTCCACAACCACCTCCAGCCTGGGAGATAGTAATGAACTAGTCCGTAACTTGAAAGTATTTCGATTTCT
TGGCTTTATATATCTTGTGGAAAGGACGAGCTGGGATGGTAGAACGTATGGCCACGCGTTAAGTCGACAA
TCAACCTCTGGATTACAAAATTTGTGAAAGATTGACTGGTATTCTTAACTATGTTGCTCCTTTTACGCTA
TGTGGATACGCTGCTTTAATGCCTTTGTATCATGCTATTGCTTCCCGTATGGCTTTCATTTTCTCCTCCT
TGTATAAATCCTGGTTGCTGTCTCTTTATGAGGAGTTGTGGCCCGTTGTCAGGCAACGTGGCGTGGTGTG
CACTGTGTTTGCTGACGCAACCCCCACTGGTTGGGGCATTGCCACCACCTGTCAGCTCCTTTCCGGGACT
TTCGCTTTCCCCCTCCCTATTGCCACGGCGGAACTCATCGCCGCCTGCCTTGCCCGCTGCTGGACAGGGG
CTCGGCTGTTGGGCACTGACAATTCCGTGGTGTTGTCGGGGAAATCATCGTCCTTTCCTTGGCTGCTCGC
CTGTGTTGCCACCTGGATTCTGCGCGGGACGTCCTTCTGCTACGTCCCTTCGGCCCTCAATCCAGCGGAC
CTTCCTTCCCGCGGCCTGCTGCCGGCTCTGCGGCCTCTTCCGCGTCTTCGCCTTCGCCCTCAGACGAGTC
GGATCTCCCTTTGGGCCGCCTCCCCGCGTCGACTTTAAGACCAATGACTTACAAGGCAGCTGTAGATCTT
AGCCACTTTTTAAAAGAAAAGGGGGGACTGGAAGGGCTAATTCACTCCCAACGAAGACAAGATCTGCTTT
TTGCTTGTACTGGGTCTCTCTGGTTAGACCAGATCTGAGCCTGGGAGCTCTCTGGCTAACTAGGGAACCC
ACTGCTTAAGCCTCAATAAAGCTTGCCTTGAGTGCTTCAAGTAGTGTGTGCCCGTCTGTTGTGTGACTCT
GGTAACTAGAGATCCCTCAGACCCTTTTAGTCAGTGTGGAAAATCTCTAGCAGTACGTATAGTAGTTCAT
GTCATCTTATTATTCAGTATTTATAACTTGCAAAGAAATGAATATCAGAGAGTGAGAGGAACTTGTTTAT
TGCAGCTTATAATGGTTACAAATAAAGCAATAGCATCACAAATTTCACAAATAAAGCATTTTTTTCACTG
CATTCTAGTTGTGGTTTGTCCAAACTCATCAATGTATCTTATCATGTCTGGCTCTAGCTATCCCGCCCCT
AACTCCGCCCATCCCGCCCCTAACTCCGCCCAGTTCCGCCCATTCTCCGCCCCATGGCTGACTAATTTTT
TTTATTTATGCAGAGGCCGAGGCCGCCTCGGCCTCTGAGCTATTCCAGAAGTAGTGAGGAGGCTTTTTTG
GAGGCCTAGGGACGTACCCAATTCGCCCTATAGTGAGTCGTATTACGCGCGCTCACTGGCCGTCGTTTTA
CAACGTCGTGACTGGGAAAACCCTGGCGTTACCCAACTTAATCGCCTTGCAGCACATCCCCCTTTCGCCA
GCTGGCGTAATAGCGAAGAGGCCCGCACCGATCGCCCTTCCCAACAGTTGCGCAGCCTGAATGGCGAATG
GG
[124 nt withheld, positions 6443-6566]
C
[91 nt withheld, positions 6568-6658]
A
[49 nt withheld, positions 6660-6708]
CCTTTGACGTTGGAGTCCACGTTCTTT
[37 nt withheld, positions 6736-6772]
ACCCTATCTCGGTCTATTCTTTTGATTTATAAGGGATTTTGCCGATTTCGGCCTATTGGTTAAAAAATGA
GCTGATTTAACAAAAATTTAACGCGAATTTTAACAAAATATTAACGCTTACAATTTAGGTGGCACTTTTC
GGGGAAATGTGCGCGGAACCCCTATTTGTTTATTTTTCTAAATACATTCAAATATGTATCCGCTCATGAG
ACAATAACCCTGATAAATGCTTCAATAATATTGAAAAAGGAAGAGTATGAGTATTCAACATTTCCGTGTC
GCCCTTATTCCCTTTTTTGCGGCATTTTGCCTTCCTGTTTTTGCTCACCCAGAAACGCTGGTGAAAGTAA
AAGATGCTGAAGATCAGTTGGGTGCACGAGTGGGTTACATCGAACTGGATCTCAACAGCGGTAAGATCCT
TGAGAGTTTTCGCCCCGAAGAACGTTTTCCAATGATGAGCACTTTTAAAGTTCTGCTATGTGGCGCGGTA
TTATCCCGTATTGACGCCGGGCAAGAGCAACTCGGTCGCCGCATACACTATTCTCAGAATGACTTGGTTG
AGTACTCACCAGTCACAGAAAAGCATCTTACGGATGGCATGACAGTAAGAGAATTATGCAGTGCTGCCAT
AACCATGAGTGATAACACTGCGGCCAACTTACTTCTGACAACGATCGGAGGACCGAAGGAGCTAACCGCT
TTTTTGCACAACATGGGGGATCATGTAACTCGCCTTGATCGTTGGGAACCGGAGCTGAATGAAGCCATAC
CAAACGACGAGCGTGACACCACGATGCCTGTAGCAATGGCAACAACGTTGCGCAAACTATTAACTGGCGA
ACTACTTACTCTAGCTTCCCGGCAACAATTAATAGACTGGATGGAGGCGGATAAAGTTGCAGGACCACTT
CTGCGCTCGGCCCTTCCGGCTGGCTGGTTTATTGCTGATAAATCTGGAGCCGGTGAGCGTGGGTCTCGCG
GTATCATTGCAGCACTGGGGCCAGATGGTAAGCCCTCCCGTATCGTAGTTATCTACACGACGGGGAGTCA
GGCAACTATGGATGAACGAAATAGACAGATCGCTGAGATAGGTGCCTCACTGATTAAGCATTGGTAACTG
TCAGACCAAGTTTACTCATATATACTTTAGATTGATTTAAAACTTCATTTTTAATTTAAAAGGATCTAGG
TGAAGATCCTTTTTGATAATCTCATGACCAAAATCCCTTAACGTGAGTTTTCGTTCCACTGAGCGTCAGA
CCCCGTAGAAAAGATCAAAGGATCTTCTTGAGATCCTTTTTTTCTGCGCGTAATCTGCTGCTTGCAAACA
AAAAAACCACCGCTACCAGCGGTGGTTTGTTTGCCGGATCAAGAGCTACCAACTCTTTTTCCGAAGGTAA
CTGGCTTCAGCAGAGCGCAGATACCAAATACTGTTCTTCTAGTGTAGCCGTAGTTAGGCCACCACTTCAA
GAACTCTGTAGCACCGCCTACATACCTCGCTCTGCTAATCCTGTTACCAGTGGCTGCTGCCAGTGGCGAT
AAGTCGTGTCTTACCGGGTTGGACTCAAGACGATAGTTACCGGATAAGGCGCAGCGGTCGGGCTGAACGG
GGGGTTCGTGCACACAGCCCAGCTTGGAGCGAACGACCTACACCGAACTGAGATACCTACAGCGTGAGCT
ATGAGAAAGCGCCACGCTTCCCGAAGGGAGAAAGGCGGACAGGTATCCGGTAAGCGGCAGGGTCGGAACA
GGAGAGCGCACGAGGGAGCTTCCAGGGGGAAACGCCTGGTATCTTTATAGTCCTGTCGGGTTTCGCCACC
TCTGACTTGAGCGTCGATTTTTGTGATGCTCGTCAGGGGGGCGGAGCCTATGGAAAAACGCCAGCAACGC
GGCCTTTTTACGGTTCCTGGCCTTTTGCTGGCCTTTTGCTCACATGTTCTTTCCTGCGTTATCCCCTGAT
TCTGTGGATAACCGTATTACCGCCTTTGAGTGAGCTGATACCGCTCGCCGCAGCCGAACGACCGAGCGCA
GCGAGTCAGTGAGCGAGGAAGCGGAAGAGCGCCCAATACGCAAACCGCCTCTCCCCGCGCGTTGGCCGAT
TCATTAATGCAGCTGGCACGACAGGTTTCCCGACTGGAAAGCGGGCAGTGAGCGCAACGCAATTAATGTG
AGTTAGCTCACTCATTAGGCACCCCAGGCTTTACACTTTATGCTTCCGGCTCGTATGTTGTGTGGAATTG
TGAGCGGATAACAATTTCACACAGGAAACAGCTATGACCATGATTACGCCAAGCGCGCAATTAACCCTCA
CTAAAGGGAACAAAAGCTGGAGCTGCAAGC
Features (pLannotate 1.2.2; 31 found; start..end, strand, type, name):
      5..231     +  promoter       RSV promoter: Rous sarcoma virus enhancer/promoter
    232..412     +  LTR            5' LTR (truncated): truncated 5' long terminal repeat (LTR) from HIV-1
    459..584     +  misc_feature   HIV-1 Ψ: packaging signal of human immunodeficiency virus type 1
    568..931     +  CDS            HIV-1 gag (fragment): gag protein from human immunodeficiency virus 1; gag
   1077..1310    +  misc_feature   RRE: The Rev response element (RRE) of HIV-1 allows for Rev-dependent mRNA export from the nucleus to the cytoplasm.
   1687..1713    +  CDS            Rev (fragment): human immunodeficiency virus 1 (HIV-1) Rev protein; rev; enhances nuclear export of unspliced and incompletely spliced viral mRNAs
   1720..1743    +  promoter       SV40 promoter (fragment): SV40 early promoter
   1744..1815    +  promoter       SV40 promoter (fragment): SV40 enhancer and early promoter
   1839..1974    +  rep_origin     SV40 ori: SV40 origin of replication
   2020..2616    +  CDS            PuroR (fragment): puromycin N-acetyltransferase; pac from Streptomyces; confers resistance to puromycin
   2665..2782    +  misc_feature   cPPT/CTS: central polypurine tract and central termination sequence of HIV-1
   2847..2913    +  CDS            small t antigen (fragment): SV40 (simian virus 40) small t antigen
   2920..4098    +  promoter       EF-1α promoter: strong constitutive promoter for human elongation factor EF-1α
   4115..4858    +  CDS            TAZ (fragment): TAZ_HUMAN - Also known as EFE2, G4.5. Experimental evidence at protein level: Swiss-Prot protein existence level 1. [Isoform 7]: Catalytically inactive. From Homo sapiens (Human).
   4874..4927    +  promoter       U6 promoter (fragment): RNA polymerase III promoter for human U6 snRNA
   4969..5557    +  misc_feature   WPRE: woodchuck hepatitis virus posttranscriptional regulatory element
   5608..5627    +  misc_feature   cPPT/CTS (fragment): central polypurine tract and central termination sequence of HIV-1
   5629..5862    +  LTR            3' LTR (ΔU3): self-inactivating 3' long terminal repeat (LTR) from HIV-1
   5940..6061    +  polyA_signal   SV40 poly(A) signal: SV40 polyadenylation signal
   6101..6236    +  rep_origin     SV40 ori: SV40 origin of replication
   6257..6275    -  promoter       T7 promoter: promoter for bacteriophage T7 RNA polymerase
   6283..6438    +  CDS            lacZα (fragment): LacZα fragment of β-galactosidase; lacZ fragment
   6443..6871    +  rep_origin     f1 ori (sequence partly withheld): f1 bacteriophage origin of replication; arrow indicates direction of (+) strand synthesis
   6924..7028    +  promoter       AmpR promoter: bla
   7029..7889    +  CDS            AmpR: β-lactamase; bla; confers resistance to ampicillin, carbenicillin, and related antibiotics
   8060..8648    +  rep_origin     ori: high-copy-number ColE1/pMB1/pBR322/pUC origin of replication
   8831..8923    +  CDS            lacI (fragment): lac repressor; lacI; The lac repressor binds to the lac operator to inhibit transcription in E. coli. This inhibition can be relieved by adding lactose or isopropyl-β-D-thiogalactopyranoside (IPTG).
   8936..8957    +  protein_bind   CAP binding site: CAP binding activates transcription in the presence of cAMP. E. coli catabolite activator protein
   8972..9002    +  promoter       lac promoter: promoter for the E. coli lac operon
   9010..9026    +  protein_bind   lac operator: The lac repressor binds to the lac operator to inhibit transcription in E. coli. This inhibition can be relieved by adding lactose or isopropyl-β-D-thiogalactopyranoside (IPTG). lac repressor encoded by lacI
   9071..9089    +  promoter       T3 promoter: promoter for bacteriophage T3 RNA polymerase
