[The description below was written by a language model from this plasmid's Addgene catalogue record and pLannotate feature annotations shown in this document.]
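Description:
TFORF1549 is a third-generation-style, self-inactivating lentiviral expression plasmid built on the pLX_TRC317 backbone and belonging to a barcoded transcription factor ORF collection. It is propagated in E. coli through a high-copy ColE1/pUC origin with ampicillin resistance (bla), and also carries an f1 origin and remnants of a lac/T7/T3 cloning region. The lentiviral portion is framed by an RSV promoter fused to a truncated HIV-1 5' LTR and a ΔU3 3' LTR followed by an SV40 poly(A) signal. Between them lie the Ψ packaging signal with a gag fragment, the Rev response element for Rev-dependent export of the genomic RNA, and a cPPT/CTS element that aids nuclear import of the reverse-transcribed genome.

Two expression units sit inside the provirus. An SV40 early promoter/origin segment drives puromycin N-acetyltransferase for selecting transduced mammalian cells, and a full-length EF-1α promoter drives the human ORF listed as TAZ, with a WPRE downstream to enhance transcript stability and expression. The Entrez link and the feature annotation both identify this insert as TAFAZZIN (the Barth syndrome gene product, formerly symbolised TAZ). The annotated coding match (about 740 bp) corresponds to an isoform noted as catalytically inactive. The rest of the 848 bp insert presumably includes flanking sequence and the unique 24-bp barcode described for the collection, although the barcode is not annotated as a feature. A short U6 promoter fragment detected just after the ORF is probably residual sequence rather than a functional unit.

The construct is intended for lentiviral overexpression of the ORF in mammalian cells, individually or in pooled screens where the barcode identifies which ORF each cell received. The depositor notes that the plasmid may be prone to recombination.
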