Addgene plasmid #142807: TFORF1549
Purpose: Lentiviral vector for overexpressing transcription factor ORFs with unique 24-bp barcodes. Barcodes facilitate identification of transcription factors in pooled screens.
Depositing lab: Feng Zhang. Depositing organization: Broad Institute. Publication: A transcription factor atlas of directed differentiation. Joung J, Ma S, Tay T, Geiger-Schuller KR, Kirchgatterer PC, Verdine VK, Guo B, Arias-Garcia MA, Allen WE, Singh A, Kuksenko O, Abudayyeh OO, Gootenberg JS, Fu Z, Macrae RK, Buenrostro JD, Regev A, Zhang F. Cell. 2023 Jan 5;186(1):209-229.e26. doi: 10.1016/j.cell.2022.11.026. PubMed 36608654.
Backbone
  Vector backbone: pLX_TRC317
  Backbone manufacturer: Broad Institute Genetic Perturbation Platform
  Backbone size w/o insert (bp): 8264
  Vector type: Mammalian Expression, Lentiviral
  Selectable markers: Puromycin
Growth in bacteria
  Bacterial resistance: Ampicillin, 100 μg/mL
  Growth temperature: 37°C
  Growth strain: NEB Stable
  Copy number: High Copy
Gene/Insert
  Gene/Insert name: TAZ
  Species: H. sapiens (human)
  Insert size (bp): 848
  Entrez Gene: TAFAZZIN (a.k.a. BTHS, CMD3A, EFE, EFE2, G4.5, LVNCX, TAZ, Taz1)
  Promoter: EF1a
  Cloning method: Unknown
  Sequencing primers: 5′ GGGTGGAGACTGAAGTTAGGCCAG; 3′ CACATAGCGTAAAAGGAGCAACATAG
Terms and licenses: Academic/Nonprofit Terms; Industry Terms: Not Available to Industry
Depositor comments: NM_181313,ENST00000613002 . The transcription factor ORF portion of this plasmid was synthesized by Genewiz. Please test multiple small colonies in case of plasmid recombination. To make this collection available in a timely manner, a portion of this collection was not fully sequenced by Addgene. If an Addgene verified full plasmid sequence is not available, please contact us prior to placing an order to request the full sequence.
How to cite: TFORF1549 was a gift from Feng Zhang (Addgene plasmid # 142807 ; http://n2t.net/addgene:142807 ; RRID:Addgene_142807)
