>Addgene plasmid #142807 | TFORF1549 | depositor partial sequence | sequence record 280559 | Insert
ACCGCCACCATGCCTCTGCACGTGAAGTGGCCGTTCCCCGCGGTGCCGCCGCTCACCTGGACCCTGGCCA
GCAGCGTCGTCATGGGCTTGGTGGGCACCTACAGCTGCTTCTGGACCAAGTACATGAACCACCTGACCGT
GCACAACAGGGAGGTGCTGTACGAGCTCATCGAGAAGCGAGGCCCGGCCACGCCCCTCATCACCGTGTCC
AATCACCAGTCCTGCATGGACGACCCTCATCTCTGGGGGATCCTGAAACTCCGCCACATCTGGAACCTGA
AGTTGATGCGTTGGACCCCTGCAGCTGCAGACATCTGCTTCACCAAGGAGCTACACTCCCACTTCTTCAG
CTTGGGCAAGTGTGTGCCTGTGTGCCGAGGAGATGGCGTCTACCAGAAGGGGATGGACTTCATTTTGGAG
AAGCTCAACCATGGGGACTGGGTGCATATCTTCCCAGAAGGAATCGGGCGCCTGATTGCTGAGTGTCATC
TCAACCCCATCATCCTGCCCCTGTGGCATGTCGGAATGAATGACGTCCTTCCTAACAGTCCGCCCTACTT
CCCCCGCTTTGGACAGAAAATCACTGTGCTGATCGGGAAGCCCTTCAGTGCCCTGCCTGTACTCGAGCGG
CTCCGGGCGGAGAACAAGTCGGCTGTGGAGATGCGGAAAGCCCTGACGGACTTCATTCAAGAGGAATTCC
AGCATCTGAAGACTCAGGCAGAGCAGCTCCACAACCACCTCCAGCCTGGGAGATAGTAATGAACTAGTCC
GTAACTTGAAAGTATTTCGATTTCTTGGCTTTATATATCTTGTGGAAAGGACGAGCTGGGATGGTAGAAC
GTATGGCC
