>Addgene plasmid #142807 | TFORF1549 | depositor partial sequence | sequence record 280560 | Barcode
GCTGGGATGGTAGAACGTATGGCC
